Addgene plasmid #240231: pMT-sfGFP-TurboID
Purpose: Expression of sfGFP-TurboID under control of copper-inducible promoter. Can be used to generate stable cell lines by Hygromycin selection.
Depositing lab: Justin Bosch & Norbert Perrimon. Depositing organization: Harvard Medical School. Publication: Multi-omic mapping of Drosophila protein secretomes reveals tissue-specific origins and inter-organ trafficking. Bosch JA, Beltran PMJ, Cavers C, LaGraff JT, Melanson R, Singh A, Chen W, Hu Y, Tattikota SG, Liu Y, Hashmi Y, Asara JM, Branon T, Ting AY, Carr SA, Perrimon N. bioRxiv [Preprint]. 2025 Jul 11:2025.07.09.659702. doi: 10.1101/2025.07.09.659702. PubMed 40672250.
Backbone
  Vector backbone: pMK33-GW
  Backbone manufacturer: Norbert Perrimon Lab
  Vector type: Insect Expression
  Selectable markers: Hygromycin
Growth in bacteria
  Bacterial resistance: Ampicillin, 100 μg/mL
  Growth temperature: 37°C
  Growth strain: DH5alpha
  Copy number: Unknown
Gene/Insert
  Gene/Insert name: sfGFP-TurboID (alt name: GFP-TurboID)
  Species: Synthetic
  Promoter: MT
  Cloning method: Gateway Cloning
Terms and licenses: Academic/Nonprofit Terms; Industry Terms: Not Available to Industry
Depositor comments: Please visit https://doi.org/10.1101/2025.07.09.659702 for bioRxiv preprint.
How to cite: pMT-sfGFP-TurboID was a gift from Justin Bosch & Norbert Perrimon (Addgene plasmid # 240231 ; http://n2t.net/addgene:240231 ; RRID:Addgene_240231)
