[The description below was written by a language model from this plasmid's Addgene catalogue record and pLannotate feature annotations shown in this document.]
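Description:
pMT-sfGFP-TurboID is an insect-cell expression plasmid of about 10 kb, built on the pMK33-GW Gateway destination backbone and intended for copper-inducible expression in Drosophila cultured cells. It is propagated in E. coli through a high-copy ColE1/pUC-type origin and an ampicillin resistance gene (β-lactamase with its own promoter). A fragment of a tetracycline resistance gene spanning the sequence origin appears to be a non-functional backbone remnant.

The payload is a synthetic fusion of superfolder GFP, a rapidly maturing green fluorescent protein, to TurboID, an engineered E. coli biotin ligase with high catalytic efficiency that is used for proximity labelling. The two coding regions lie in the same orientation, separated by a short gap that presumably encodes a linker. They are flanked by attB1 and attB2 sites, which remain from the Gateway recombination used to insert the cassette. Transcription is driven by the Drosophila metallothionein (MT) promoter, so expression is switched on by adding copper to the culture. A short actin-like match downstream of attB2 may belong to a 3′ terminator region, but the annotation does not identify it.

A separate upstream cassette places a hygromycin resistance gene under the strong copia transposon promoter, followed by SV40 small t intron and polyadenylation sequences. This allows hygromycin selection of stable cell lines. The record does not state the exact experimental role of the construct. It carries no annotated targeting signal, and the associated work concerns mapping of Drosophila protein secretomes, so it could plausibly provide a fluorescently trackable, untargeted biotin ligase for proximity-labelling experiments.
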