Features (pLannotate 1.2.2; 19 found; start..end, strand, type, name):
    482..610     -  CDS            YPB1_ECOLX (fragment): Protein predicted: Swiss-Prot protein existence level 4. From Escherichia coli.
    795..1383    -  rep_origin     ori: high-copy-number ColE1/pMB1/pBR322/pUC origin of replication
   1554..2414    -  CDS            AmpR: β-lactamase; bla; confers resistance to ampicillin, carbenicillin, and related antibiotics
   2415..2519    -  promoter       AmpR promoter: bla
   4001..4280    +  promoter       copia promoter: strong promoter from the Drosophila transposable element copia (Sinclair et al., 1986)
   4326..5351    +  CDS            HygR: aminoglycoside phosphotransferase from E. coli; aph(4)-Ia; confers resistance to hygromycin
   5369..5641    +  CDS            yokD (fragment): YOKD_BACSU - Experimental evidence at protein level: Swiss-Prot protein existence level 1. May contribute to antibiotic resistance. From Bacillus subtilis (strain 168).
   5638..5712    +  CDS            small t antigen (fragment): SV40 (simian virus 40) small t antigen
   5714..5779    +  intron         small t intron: SV40 (simian virus 40) small t antigen intron
   5909..5929    +  CDS            SV40 NLS: nuclear localization signal of SV40 (simian virus 40) large T antigen
   6248..6331    +  CDS            large T antigen (fragment): large T antigen from SV40 (simian virus 40)
   6354..6488    +  polyA_signal   SV40 poly(A) signal: SV40 polyadenylation signal
   6489..6915    +  promoter       MT promoter: Drosophila metallothionein promoter
   6941..6965    +  protein_bind   attB1: mutant version of attB; recombination site for the Gateway® BP reaction BP Clonase™
   6986..7699    +  CDS            Superfolder GFP: Superfolder GFP is a basic (constitutively fluorescent) green fluorescent protein published in 2005, derived from Aequorea victoria. It is reported to be a very rapidly-maturing weak dimer.
   7772..8728    +  CDS            TurboID: mutant of the E. coli biotin ligase BioID engineered for improved catalytic efficiency (Branon et al., 2018)
   8751..8775    -  protein_bind   attB2: mutant version of attB; recombination site for the Gateway® BP reaction BP Clonase™
   8857..8952    +  CDS            ACT_DICVI: Experimental evidence at transcript level: Swiss-Prot protein existence level 2. Actins are highly conserved proteins that are involved in various types of cell motility and are ubiquitously expressed in all eukaryotic cells. From Dictyocaulus viviparus (Bovine lungworm).
  10014..240     +  CDS            TcR (fragment) (across the origin): tetracycline efflux protein; tet; confers resistance to tetracycline
>Addgene plasmid #240231 | pMT-sfGFP-TurboID | addgene full sequence | sequence record 477958 | Addgene NGS Result
CCCGCGTTGCAGGCCATGCTGTCCAGGCAGGTAGATGACGACCATCAGGGACAGCTTCAAGGATCGCTCG
CGGCTCTTACCAGCCTAACTTCGATCATTGGACCGCTGATCGTCACGGCGATTTATGCCGCCTCGGCGAG
CACATGGAACGGGTTGGCATGGATTGTAGGCGCCGCCCTATACCTTGTCTGCCTCCCCGCGTTGCGTCGC
GGTGCATGGAGCCGGGCCACCTCGACCTGAATGGAAGCCGGCGGCACCTCGCTAACGGATTCACCACTCC
AAGAATTGGAGCCAATCAATTCTTGCGGAGAACTGTGAATGCGCAAACCAACCCTTGGCAGAACATATCC
ATCGCGTCCGCCATCTCCAGCAGCCGCACGCGGCGCATCTCGGGCAGCGTTGGGTCCTGGCCACGGGTGC
GCATGATCGTGCTCCTGTCGTTGAGGACCCGGCTAGGCTGGCGGGGTTGCCTTACTGGTTAGCAGAATGA
ATCACCGATACGCGAGCGAACGTGAAGCGACTGCTGCTGCAAAACGTCTGCGACCTGAGCAACAACATGA
ATGGTCTTCGGTTTCCGTGTTTCGTAAAGTCTGGAAACGCGGAAGTCAGCGCTCTTCCGCTTCCTCGCTC
ACTGACTCGCTGCGCTCGGTCGTTCGGCTGCGGCGAGCGGTATCAGCTCACTCAAAGGCGGTAATACGGT
TATCCACAGAATCAGGGGATAACGCAGGAAAGAACATGTGAGCAAAAGGCCAGCAAAAGGCCAGGAACCG
TAAAAAGGCCGCGTTGCTGGCGTTTTTCCATAGGCTCCGCCCCCCTGACGAGCATCACAAAAATCGACGC
TCAAGTCAGAGGTGGCGAAACCCGACAGGACTATAAAGATACCAGGCGTTTCCCCCTGGAAGCTCCCTCG
TGCGCTCTCCTGTTCCGACCCTGCCGCTTACCGGATACCTGTCCGCCTTTCTCCCTTCGGGAAGCGTGGC
GCTTTCTCATAGCTCACGCTGTAGGTATCTCAGTTCGGTGTAGGTCGTTCGCTCCAAGCTGGGCTGTGTG
CACGAACCCCCCGTTCAGCCCGACCGCTGCGCCTTATCCGGTAACTATCGTCTTGAGTCCAACCCGGTAA
GACACGACTTATCGCCACTGGCAGCAGCCACTGGTAACAGGATTAGCAGAGCGAGGTATGTAGGCGGTGC
TACAGAGTTCTTGAAGTGGTGGCCTAACTACGGCTACACTAGAAGGACAGTATTTGGTATCTGCGCTCTG
CTGAAGCCAGTTACCTTCGGAAAAAGAGTTGGTAGCTCTTGATCCGGCAAACAAACCACCGCTGGTAGCG
GTGGTTTTTTTGTTTGCAAGCAGCAGATTACGCGCAGAAAAAAAGGATCTCAAGAAGATCCTTTGATCTT
TTCTACGGGGTCTGACGCTCAGTGGAACGAAAACTCACGTTAAGGGATTTTGGTCATGAGATTATCAAAA
AGGATCTTCACCTAGATCCTTTTAAATTAAAAATGAAGTTTTAAATCAATCTAAAGTATATATGAGTAAA
CTTGGTCTGACAGTTACCAATGCTTAATCAGTGAGGCACCTATCTCAGCGATCTGTCTATTTCGTTCATC
CATAGTTGCCTGACTCCCCGTCGTGTAGATAACTACGATACGGGAGGGCTTACCATCTGGCCCCAGTGCT
GCAATGATACCGCGAGACCCACGCTCACCGGCTCCAGATTTATCAGCAATAAACCAGCCAGCCGGAAGGG
CCGAGCGCAGAAGTGGTCCTGCAACTTTATCCGCCTCCATCCAGTCTATTAATTGTTGCCGGGAAGCTAG
AGTAAGTAGTTCGCCAGTTAATAGTTTGCGCAACGTTGTTGCCATTGCTGCAGGCATCGTGGTGTCACGC
TCGTCGTTTGGTATGGCTTCATTCAGCTCCGGTTCCCAACGATCAAGGCGAGTTACATGATCCCCCATGT
TGTGCAAAAAAGCGGTTAGCTCCTTCGGTCCTCCGATCGTTGTCAGAAGTAAGTTGGCCGCAGTGTTATC
ACTCATGGTTATGGCAGCACTGCATAATTCTCTTACTGTCATGCCATCCGTAAGATGCTTTTCTGTGACT
GGTGAGTACTCAACCAAGTCATTCTGAGAATAGTGTATGCGGCGACCGAGTTGCTCTTGCCCGGCGTCAA
CACGGGATAATACCGCGCCACATAGCAGAACTTTAAAAGTGCTCATCATTGGAAAACGTTCTTCGGGGCG
AAAACTCTCAAGGATCTTACCGCTGTTGAGATCCAGTTCGATGTAACCCACTCGTGCACCCAACTGATCT
TCAGCATCTTTTACTTTCACCAGCGTTTCTGGGTGAGCAAAAACAGGAAGGCAAAATGCCGCAAAAAAGG
GAATAAGGGCGACACGGAAATGTTGAATACTCATACTCTTCCTTTTTCAATATTATTGAAGCATTTATCA
GGGTTATTGTCTCATGAGCGGATACATATTTGAATGTATTTAGAAAAATAAACAAATAGGGGTTCCGCGC
ACATTTCCCCGAAAAGTGCCACCTGACGTCTAAGAAACCATTATTATCATGACATTAACCTATAAAAATA
GGCGTATCACGAGGCCCTTTCGTCTTCAAGAATTCACATTTGTACGAATTTTTTTTTTATCAAAAGTTCG
AGTTTTTCACCAATTTCCTCATCAACCGAGCAAGGCAAACGGCTTTGAATAATATGGTGTTATATATACA
TATATCAAATCGCTGCTGACTGCGTGATTGATGGCCCCAAGATTACATATTATCGAATCAGGATTCAGAA
GGAGATCAATGTCAAATGCGGACAGGAACATGAAAGACGCCTGTTATGCGCAATTAAAAATTTGGGTTTA
ATTGCTGTGGAAACTGTTGTTGGCGGCATCTTAAGTTCCTGTTTAACAACATCAACTACTTATGTACGTA
GAAGCGTTTAAGCCATTTGCATACAGATGAGAACTGGCTTTTGTGCTAATCAGTCAAGATGACTCCGATG
ATGATGACTCATTACCTGACCAGTTTTCGCTGCTTTCTTTTCAACAACTACTTGTATATGTATTGTATCC
AATAGCAATACATTGAATTTCCATGGTCTAGTCACGTATTATCATTTAATTGACACCAAGTCGTGTTATT
GTTGAGCTATCGAGTTCAGCTCAAACATTTCTTATTCCCATGAATAAGCCGGCAAAAATATGCAATCTAT
GAAAGTTAATATAAGCAAACCTTACTTTGACTCAATACCAATGCACTTTGTGTCGATAGGTTCACGCAAT
TGAGGCGATTATTCCGATAACCCAAGCGATTGACTGTTCCCGTTTCGATTCCAATTGAAATTTGGAAATG
TACAATAGTTTTGCTATATGCTGTCAAGTACGCTCTTATCTTCTCTGGGTTTTCTTCAGAGTTTCGAAAC
GCTTCTTCTTTTTTTTGTTTTTTTTTTTTTGGAATCTCGTATTTTGGAAGGGGCTCCCCTCTGGAATTTG
TTACACTGTCGTTATCATTGCGAACAAGCGGCCCGAAGCTATCAGCGACTTTAACATTTACAATGCACTT
TTTTACGACCAATTAAATGTACATTTTCCTTTCTTCGCCCGTTGATAAGCGAACGCGATGTGGCGCAGGC
AATGTGTTGCTCTTGCGACACAAACGCAATCAAAATGGATTCAATTTCGCTTTTTCCCAGTGAAACGAAG
AACGAACCGACCATCATGATATGCTCCTCTGCATGTTGCGTATTGAATCAATGACAATTTCAATTAAGCC
GCCCGTTCGTCATGCGTTTTCGTGCGCTTCGAAATGCTGATAACGCTGCTGTCCTCCAACTGCTTTGCAT
GTGGACACAATTCCATTTATTTAATTCTTTTATTTGGATCGGTTAAATTAAAAAGCGCCTTGTTACGCAT
TTAACGTTGTTTCCGGTGCGTGGTGGTTTCATGCTTCTGGGAACGGCAAATGGGTTTAGGATTGGGAACC
CCTCATCATCTGTTGGAATATACTATTCAACCTACAAAAGTAACGTTAAACAACACTACTTTATATTTGA
TATGAATGGCCACACCTTTTATGCCATAAAACATATTGTAAGAGAATACCACTCTTTTTATTCCTTCTTT
CCTTCTTGTACGTTTTTTGCTGTAAGTAGGTCGTGGTGCTGGTGTTGCAGTTGAAATAACTTAAAATATA
AATCATAAAACTCAAACATAAACTTGACTATTTATTTATTTATTAAGAAAGGAAATATAAATTATAAATT
ACAACAGGTTATGGACCTGCAGCCAAGCTTGGCGCTCGTCCGGGGGCAATGAGATATGAAAAAGCCTGAA
CTCACCGCGACGTCTGTCGAGAAGTTTCTGATCGAAAAGTTCGACAGCGTCTCCGACCTGATGCAGCTCT
CGGAGGGCGAAGAATCTCGTGCTTTCAGCTTCGATGTAGGAGGGCGTGGATATGTCCTGCGGGTAAATAG
CTGCGCCGATGGTTTCTACAAAGATCGTTATGTTTATCGGCACTTTGCATCGGCCGCGCTCCCGATTCCG
GAAGTGCTTGACATTGGGGAATTCAGCGAGAGCCTGACCTATTGCATCTCCCGCCGTGCACAGGGTGTCA
CGTTGCAAGACCTGCCTGAAACCGAACTGCCCGCTGTTCTGCAGCCGGTCGCGGAGGCCATGGATGCGAT
CGCTGCGGCCGATCTTAGCCAGACGAGCGGGTTCGGCCCATTCGGACCGCAAGGAATCGGTCAATACACT
ACATGGCGTGATTTCATATGCGCGATTGCTGATCCCCATGTGTATCACTGGCAAACTGTGATGGACGACA
CCGTCAGTGCGTCCGTCGCGCAGGCTCTCGATGAGCTGATGCTTTGGGCCGAGGACTGCCCCGAAGTCCG
GCACCTCGTGCACGCGGATTTCGGCTCCAACAATGTCCTGACGGACAATGGCCGCATAACAGCGGTCATT
GACTGGAGCGAGGCGATGTTCGGGGATTCCCAATACGAGGTCGCCAACATCTTCTTCTGGAGGCCGTGGT
TGGCTTGTATGGAGCAGCAGACGCGCTACTTCGAGCGGAGGCATCCGGAGCTTGCAGGATCGCCGCGGCT
CCGGGCGTATATGCTCCGCATTGGTCTTGACCAACTCTATCAGAGCTTGGTTGACGGCAATTTCGATGAT
GCAGCTTGGGCGCAGGGTCGATGCGACGCAATCGTCCGATCCGGAGCCGGGACTGTCGGGCGTACACAAA
TCGCCCGCAGAAGCGCGGCCGTCTGGACCGATGGCTGTGTAGAAGTACTCGCCGATAGTGGAAACCGACG
CCCCAGCACTCGTCCGAGGGCAAAGGAATAGAGTAGATGCCGACCGAACAAGAGCTGATTTCGAGAACGC
CTCAGCCAGCAACTCGCGCGAGCCTAGCAAGGCAAATGCGAGAGAACGGCCTTACGCTTGGTGGCACAGT
TCTCGTCCACAGTTCGCTAAGCTCGCTCGGCTGGGTCGCGGGAGGGCCGGTCGCAGTGATTCAGGCCCTT
CTGGATTGTGTTGGTCCCCAGGGCACGATTGTCATGCCCACGCACTCGGGTGATCTGACTGATCCCGCAG
ATTGGAGATCGCCGCCCGTGCCTGCCGATTGGGTGCAGATCTTTGTGAAGGAACCTTACTTCTGTGGTGT
GACATAATTGGACAAACTACCTACAGAGATTTAAAGCTCTAAGGTAAATATAAAATTTTTAAGTGTATAA
TGTGTTAAACTACTGATTCTAATTGTTTGTGTATTTTAGATTCCAACCTATGGAACTGATGAATGGGAGC
AGTGGTGGAATGCCTTTAATGAGGAAAACCTGTTTTGCTCAGAAGAAATGCCATCTAGTGATGATGAGGC
TACTGCTGACTCTCAACATTCTACTCCTCCAAAAAAGAAGAGAAAGGTAGAAGACCCCAAGGACTTTCCT
TCAGAATTGCTAAGTTTTTTGAGTCATGCTGTGTTTAGTAATAGAACTCTTGCTTGCTTTGCTATTTACA
CCACAAAGGAAAAAGCTGCACTGCTATACAAGAAAATTATGGAAAAATATTCTGTAACCTTTATAAGTAG
GCATAACAGTTATAATCATAACATACTGTTTTTTCTTACTCCACACAGGCATAGAGTGTCTGCTATTAAT
AACTATGCTCAAAAATTGTGTACCTTTAGCTTTTTAATTTGTAAAGGGGTTAATAAGGAATATTTGATGT
ATAGTGCCTTGACTAGAGATCATAATCAGCCATACCACATTTGTAGAGGTTTTACTTGCTTTAAAAAACC
TCCCACACCTCCCCCTGAACCTGAAACATAAAATGAATGCAATTGTTGTTGTTAACTTGTTTATTGCAGC
TTATAATGGTTACAAATAAAGCAATAGCATCACAAATTTCACAAATAAAGCATTTTTTTCACTGCATTCT
AGTTGTGGTTTGTCCAAACTCATCAATGTATCTTATCATGTCTGGATCAATTCGTTGCAGGACAGGATGT
GGTGCCCGATGTGACTAGCTCTTTGCTGCAGGCCGTCCTATCCTCTGGTTCCGATAAGAGACCCAGAACT
CCGGCCCCCCACCGCCCACCGCCACCCCCATACATATGTGGTACGCAAGTAAGAGTGCCTGCGCATGCCC
CATGTGCCCCACCAAGAGCTTTGCATCCCATACAAGTCCCCAAAGTGGAGAACCGAACCAATTCTTCGCG
GGCAGAACAAAAGCTTCTGCACACGTCTCCACTCGAATTTGGAGCCGGCCGGCGTGTGCAAAAGAGGTGA
ATCGAACGAAAGACCCGTGTGTAAAGCCGCGTTTCCAAAATGTATAAAACCGAGAGCATCTGGCCAATGT
GCATCAGTTGTGGTCAGCAGCAAAATCAAGTGAATCATCTCAGTGCAACTAAAGGGGGGATCTCGAGGGA
TCCGATATCAACAAGTTTGTACAAAAAAGCAGGCTCCGCGGCCGCCCCCTTCACCATGTCCAAGGGCGAG
GAGCTGTTCACCGGCGTGGTGCCCATCCTGGTGGAGCTGGATGGCGACGTGAACGGCCACAAGTTCAGCG
TGCGCGGCGAGGGCGAGGGCGACGCCACCAACGGCAAGCTGACCCTGAAGTTCATCTGCACCACCGGCAA
GCTGCCCGTGCCCTGGCCCACCCTGGTGACCACCCTGACCTACGGCGTGCAGTGCTTCAGCCGCTACCCC
GATCACATGAAGCAGCACGATTTCTTCAAGAGCGCCATGCCCGAGGGCTACGTGCAGGAGCGCACCATCA
GCTTCAAGGATGACGGCACCTACAAGACCCGCGCCGAGGTGAAGTTCGAGGGCGATACCCTGGTGAACCG
CATCGAGCTGAAGGGCATCGATTTCAAGGAGGATGGCAACATCCTGGGCCACAAGCTGGAGTACAACTTC
AACAGCCACAACGTGTACATCACCGCCGATAAGCAGAAGAACGGCATCAAGGCCAACTTCAAGATCCGCC
ACAATGTGGAGGATGGCTCCGTGCAGCTGGCCGATCACTACCAGCAGAACACCCCCATCGGCGACGGCCC
AGTGCTGCTGCCCGATAACCACTACCTGAGCACCCAGAGCGTGCTGTCCAAGGACCCCAACGAGAAGCGC
GATCACATGGTGCTGCTGGAGTTCGTGACCGCCGCCGGCATCACCCTGGGCATGGATGAGCTGTACAAGA
CCGGTGGTTCAGGCGGTTCTGGTGGTAGCGGCGGTAGCGGTGGTAGCGGTGGTAGCGGTGGCAGCGGCGG
TAAAGACAATACTGTGCCTCTGAAGCTGATCGCTCTCCTGGCTAATGGCGAGTTCCATAGTGGCGAACAG
CTGGGAGAAACCCTGGGCATGTCCAGGGCCGCTATCAACAAGCACATTCAGACTCTGCGCGACTGGGGCG
TGGACGTGTTCACCGTGCCCGGAAAGGGCTACTCTCTGCCCGAGCCTATCCCGCTGCTGAACGCTAAACA
GATTCTGGGACAGCTGGACGGCGGGAGCGTGGCAGTCCTGCCTGTGGTCGACTCCACCAATCAGTACCTG
CTGGATCGAATCGGCGAGCTGAAGAGTGGGGATGCTTGCATTGCAGAATATCAGCAGGCAGGGAGAGGAA
GCAGAGGGAGGAAATGGTTCTCTCCTTTTGGAGCTAACCTGTACCTGAGTATGTTTTGGCGCCTGAAGCG
GGGACCAGCAGCAATCGGCCTGGGCCCGGTCATCGGAATTGTCATGGCAGAAGCGCTGCGAAAGCTGGGA
GCAGACAAGGTGCGAGTCAAATGGCCCAATGACCTGTATCTGCAGGATAGAAAGCTGGCAGGCATCCTGG
TGGAGCTGGCCGGAATAACAGGCGATGCTGCACAGATCGTCATTGGCGCCGGGATTAACGTGGCTATGAG
GCGCGTGGAGGAAAGCGTGGTCAATCAGGGCTGGATCACACTGCAGGAAGCAGGGATTAACCTGGACAGG
AATACTCTGGCCGCTACGCTGATCCGAGAGCTGCGGGCAGCCCTGGAACTGTTCGAGCAGGAAGGCCTGG
CTCCATATCTGCCACGGTGGGAGAAGCTGGATAACTTCATCAATAGACCCGTGAAGCTGATCATTGGGGA
CAAAGAGATTTTCGGGATTAGCCGGGGGATTGATAAACAGGGAGCCCTGCTGCTGGAACAGGACGGAGTT
ATCAAACCCTGGATGGGCGGAGAAATCAGTCTGCGGTCTGCCGAAAAGTAATAGAAGGGTGGGCGCGCCG
ACCCAGCTTTCTTGTACAAAGTGGTTGATATCACTAGTTCTAGTCGACCATGAAGATCAAGATCATTGCC
CCGCCAGAGCGCAAGTACTCTGTCTGGATCGGTGGCTCCATCCTGGCTTCGCTGTCCACCTTCCAGCAGA
TGTGGATCTCCAAGCAGGAGTACGACGAGTCCGGCCCCTCCATTGTGCACCGCAAGTGCTTCTAAGAAGG
ATCGCTTGTCTGGGCAAGAGGATCAGGATCGGGATGGTCTTGATTCTGCTGGAGGAGGAGGAGGAGAAGT
CGAGGAAGCAGCAGCGAAAGTGCAAGTGCGAGTGGTGGAAGTTTGGAGTGCAGCACAACAAAATCAACAA
CAACACCAACTACAAGATGAAAAGAGCGGAACCACCTGCACACCATCATCACTATCATCATCGTTTTGGG
CGCATGTTGTGTGGTTCCAGCGTATTAATATAATTAATTTATTCCACATGAGATATGATATGATATACTA
TGTATTTTTTGTTTTTTTTTTATTTGTAAACCTTTAATATAACAAGAACTACAAAAAATGAAAATGAGCG
AAAATGCATATTCTGCCATTCCACACACACACCAACAACACCCAACACACGCACACCCACAAGCTTACAC
ACACACATTCGCGGCATGACAAGGACATCAAGATAAAGAAGAACTTAAAGAAGATATTTCCCAAAGCGCA
AAAAGAACACACACACATTGCAAAACACAAACAACACACTAGCGTTTTGTACAATTCGTCAGCAACCTTA
TGTATTATTTTTTAATTATGATGTAATTATAAACAAAGTGAAACAAAAATATGAAAACAAAAAGGAAAAT
CAAATCTGTCTTCTCTTTCTCCCGCTCTCCTCGCTCTCTGCTGCTAACCTCGCCCTCTCCTCTCTCATCT
TTTTGTCTGTCTCTCTTCCACATTTTTGCCGGCCGGCAAAATAATAACCCACACACACTCACACTTGGCT
GCAGTTTCGCGTGCGATATTCACACACATTCAAGCATACAAGCATACATACATATGTATTTTTTTTTTAT
TTGTACACTTTTCTAATTGCATGCGTATCGATTGATAAGTTTACGCCTGAAAATGTTAATTAAAATGTGA
AAATGCAACTGAAAAACTGATGAAATGAAACAACAACAAGCGAACAATTTGCTACATGTGTATTGTCTAA
CAACCGTTACTGCAACGGTTGCTTCGGAAAAGGGTGAAGAGGAAGAGGGCACGAGGTCGACTAGAGCGGC
CGCCGACGCGAGGCTGGATGGCCTTCCCCATTATGATTCTTCTCGCTTCCGGCGGCATCGGGATG
